Addgene plasmid #175026: Halo-WIPI2B L69E
Purpose: Expresses WIPI2B (L69E) fused to Halo in mammalian cells to abrogate interaction with ATG16L1
Depositing lab: Andrea Stavoe. Publication: Structural basis for membrane recruitment of ATG16L1 by WIPI2 in autophagy. Strong LM, Chang C, Riley JF, Boecker CA, Flower TG, Buffalo CZ, Ren X, Stavoe AK, Holzbaur EL, Hurley JH. Elife. 2021 Sep 10;10. pii: 70372. doi: 10.7554/eLife.70372. PubMed 34505572.
Backbone
  Vector backbone: pHTN
  Backbone manufacturer: Promega
  Backbone size w/o insert (bp): 6143
  Total vector size (bp): 7410
  Vector type: Mammalian Expression
Growth in bacteria
  Bacterial resistance: Ampicillin, 100 μg/mL
  Growth temperature: 37°C
  Growth strain: DH5alpha
  Copy number: Unknown
Gene/Insert
  Gene/Insert name: WIPI2B (L69E)
  Species: H. sapiens (human)
  Mutation: Leucine 69 to Glutamate (CTA to GAA)
  Entrez Gene: WIPI2 (a.k.a. ATG18B, Atg21, CGI-50, IDDSSA, WIPI-2)
  Promoter: CMV
  Tag / fusion protein: HaloTag (N terminal on backbone)
  Cloning method: Restriction Enzyme; 5′ cloning site EcoRI (not destroyed); 3′ cloning site NotI (not destroyed)
  Sequencing primers: 5′ cctgatcggcagcgagatcg
Resource information
  A portion of this plasmid was derived from a plasmid made by: Sharon Tooze, Francis Crick Institute, UK
Terms and licenses: Academic/Nonprofit Terms; Industry Terms: Not Available to Industry
How to cite: Halo-WIPI2B L69E was a gift from Andrea Stavoe (Addgene plasmid # 175026 ; http://n2t.net/addgene:175026 ; RRID:Addgene_175026)
