[The description below was written by a language model from this plasmid's Addgene catalogue record and pLannotate feature annotations shown in this document.]
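Description:
Halo-WIPI2B L69E is a mammalian expression plasmid built on the Promega pHTN backbone, with a total size of about 7.4 kb. It is propagated in E. coli through a high-copy ColE1/pUC-type origin and selected with ampicillin via the β-lactamase gene; a ColE1 cer region is also annotated, which helps keep the plasmid in monomeric form. A separate cassette consisting of the SV40 enhancer/early promoter, the neomycin phosphotransferase gene and a synthetic poly(A) signal provides a marker that could be used for drug selection of transfected mammalian cells.

The expression unit is driven by the CMV immediate-early enhancer and promoter, followed by a chimeric β-globin/immunoglobulin intron that promotes efficient processing of the transcript, and a T7 promoter that allows in vitro transcription. The open reading frame begins with HaloTag, a modified bacterial dehalogenase that binds chloroalkane ligands covalently, followed by a TEV protease cleavage site and then the human WIPI2B coding sequence, cloned between EcoRI and NotI. The automated annotation matches the insert to the rat Wipi2 entry, but the catalogue record gives the species as human. An SV40 poly(A) signal lies downstream of the insert. Several small annotated fragments nearby (T7 terminator, SET1, large T antigen, M13 ori, bom) appear to be backbone remnants or partial matches.

The insert carries a leucine-to-glutamate substitution at position 69, intended to abrogate binding of WIPI2B to ATG16L1. The construct is therefore suited to use as an interaction-deficient counterpart of wild-type WIPI2B in autophagy studies, with the Halo fusion allowing fluorescent ligand labelling or capture of the protein.
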