Features (pLannotate 1.2.2; 21 found; start..end, strand, type, name):
     82..439     +  promoter       SV40 promoter: SV40 enhancer and early promoter
    490..1281    +  CDS            neo: KKA2_KLEPN - Also known as kan, nptII. Experimental evidence at protein level: Swiss-Prot protein existence level 1. Resistance to kanamycin, neomycin, paromomycin, ribostamycin, butirosin and gentamicin B. From Klebsiella pneumoniae.
   1348..1396    +  polyA_signal   poly(A) signal: synthetic polyadenylation signal
   1417..1509    -  CDS            tnpA (fragment): TN5P_ECOLX - Also known as tnp. Experimental evidence at protein level: Swiss-Prot protein existence level 1. Mediates transposition of transposon Tn5 by a 'cut and paste' mechanism. First, the monomeric transposase binds the 19 bp inverted DNA repeats flanking the transposon. Then, dimerization of the DNA- bound transposase creates a synaptic DNA complex. After nicking of the first DNA strand, excision of the transposon proceeds through a series of intermediates. The transposase then mediates the insertion of the transposon at a new site by strand transfer. The activity of the wild- type tran
   1552..1656    +  promoter       AmpR promoter: bla
   1657..2517    +  CDS            AmpR: β-lactamase; bla; confers resistance to ampicillin, carbenicillin, and related antibiotics
   2675..3263    -  rep_origin     ori: high-copy-number ColE1/pMB1/pBR322/pUC origin of replication
   3379..3662    +  misc_feature   cer region: ColE1-derived recombination site that helps to maintain plasmids as monomers
   3855..4232    +  enhancer       CMV enhancer: human cytomegalovirus immediate early enhancer
   4234..4433    +  promoter       CMV promoter: human cytomegalovirus (CMV) immediate early promoter
   4572..4704    +  intron         chimeric intron: chimera between introns from human β-globin and immunoglobulin heavy chain genes
   4748..4766    +  promoter       T7 promoter: promoter for bacteriophage T7 RNA polymerase
   4782..5672    +  CDS            HaloTag®: modified bacterial dehalogenase that forms covalent bonds with chloroalkane derivatives
   5685..5705    +  CDS            TEV site: tobacco etch virus (TEV) protease recognition and cleavage site
   5736..7043    +  CDS            Wipi2: WIPI2_RAT - Experimental evidence at protein level: Swiss-Prot protein existence level 1. Component of the autophagy machinery that controls the major intracellular degradation process by which cytoplasmic materials are packaged into autophagosomes and delivered to lysosomes for degradation. Involved in an early step of the formation of preautophagosomal structures. Binds and is activated by phosphatidylinositol 3-phosphate (PtdIns3P) forming on membranes of the endoplasmic reticulum upon activation of the upstream ULK1 and PI3 kinases. Mediates ER-isolation membranes contacts by interacting w
   7057..7082    +  CDS            SET1 (fragment): solubility-enhancement tag derived from T7 phage gene 10B
   7090..7106    +  terminator     T7 terminator (fragment): transcription terminator for bacteriophage T7 RNA polymerase
   7126..7247    -  polyA_signal   SV40 poly(A) signal: SV40 polyadenylation signal
   7270..7338    -  CDS            large T antigen (fragment): large T antigen from SV40 (simian virus 40)
   7343..7375    +  rep_origin     M13 ori (fragment): M13 bacteriophage origin of replication; arrow indicates direction of (+) strand synthesis
   7376..17      -  misc_feature   bom (fragment) (across the origin): basis of mobility region from pBR322
>Addgene plasmid #175026 | Halo-WIPI2B L69E | addgene full sequence | sequence record 350257 | Addgene NGS Result
GTATTTCACACCGCATACGCGGATCTGCGCAGCACCATGGCCTGAAATAACCTCTGAAAGAGGAACTTGG
TTAGGTACCTTCTGAGGCGGAAAGAACCAGCTGTGGAATGTGTGTCAGTTAGGGTGTGGAAAGTCCCCAG
GCTCCCCAGCAGGCAGAAGTATGCAAAGCATGCATCTCAATTAGTCAGCAACCAGGTGTGGAAAGTCCCC
AGGCTCCCCAGCAGGCAGAAGTATGCAAAGCATGCATCTCAATTAGTCAGCAACCATAGTCCCGCCCCTA
ACTCCGCCCATCCCGCCCCTAACTCCGCCCAGTTCCGCCCATTCTCCGCCCCATGGCTGACTAATTTTTT
TTATTTATGCAGAGGCCGAGGCCGCCTCGGCCTCTGAGCTATTCCAGAAGTAGTGAGGAGGCTTTTTTGG
AGGCCTAGGCTTTTGCAAAAAGCTTGATTCTTCTGACACAACAGTCTCGAACTTAAGGCTAGAGCCACCA
TGATTGAACAAGATGGATTGCACGCAGGTTCTCCGGCCGCTTGGGTGGAGAGGCTATTCGGCTATGACTG
GGCACAACAGACAATCGGCTGCTCTGATGCCGCCGTGTTCCGGCTGTCAGCGCAGGGGCGCCCGGTTCTT
TTTGTCAAGACCGACCTGTCCGGTGCCCTGAATGAACTGCAGGACGAGGCAGCGCGGCTATCGTGGCTGG
CCACGACGGGCGTTCCTTGCGCAGCTGTGCTCGACGTTGTCACTGAAGCGGGAAGGGACTGGCTGCTATT
GGGCGAAGTGCCGGGGCAGGATCTCCTGTCATCTCACCTTGCTCCTGCCGAGAAAGTATCCATCATGGCT
GATGCAATGCGGCGGCTGCATACGCTTGATCCGGCTACCTGCCCATTCGACCACCAAGCGAAACATCGCA
TCGAGCGAGCACGTACTCGGATGGAAGCCGGTCTTGTCGATCAGGATGATCTGGACGAAGAGCATCAGGG
GCTCGCGCCAGCCGAACTGTTCGCCAGGCTCAAGGCGCGCATGCCCGACGGCGAGGATCTCGTCGTGACC
CATGGCGATGCCTGCTTGCCGAATATCATGGTGGAAAATGGCCGCTTTTCTGGATTCATCGACTGTGGCC
GGCTGGGTGTGGCGGACCGCTATCAGGACATAGCGTTGGCTACCCGTGATATTGCTGAAGAGCTTGGCGG
CGAATGGGCTGACCGCTTCCTCGTGCTTTACGGTATCGCCGCTCCCGATTCGCAGCGCATCGCCTTCTAT
CGCCTTCTTGACGAGTTCTTCTGAGCGGGACTCTGGGGTTCGAAATGACCGACCAAGCGACGCCCAACCT
GCCATCACGATGGCCGCAATAAAATATCTTTATTTTCATTACATCTGTGTGTTGGTTTTTTGTGTGAATC
GATAGCGATAAGGATCCTCTTTGCGCTTGCGTTTTCCCTTGTCCAGATAGCCCAGTAGCTGACATTCATC
CGGGGTCAGCACCGTTTCTGCGGACTGGCTTTCTACGTAATGGTTTCTTAGACGTCAGGTGGCACTTTTC
GGGGAAATGTGCGCGGAACCCCTATTTGTTTATTTTTCTAAATACATTCAAATATGTATCCGCTCATGAG
ACAATAACCCTGATAAATGCTTCAATAATATTGAAAAAGGAAGAGTATGAGTATTCAACATTTCCGTGTC
GCCCTTATTCCCTTTTTTGCGGCATTTTGCCTTCCTGTTTTTGCTCACCCAGAAACGCTGGTGAAAGTAA
AAGATGCTGAAGATCAGTTGGGTGCACGAGTGGGTTACATCGAACTGGATCTCAACAGCGGTAAGATCCT
TGAGAGTTTTCGCCCCGAAGAACGTTTTCCAATGATGAGCACTTTCAAAGTTCTGCTATGTGGCGCGGTA
TTATCCCGTATTGACGCCGGGCAAGAGCAACTCGGTCGCCGCATACACTATTCTCAGAATGACTTGGTTG
AGTACTCACCAGTCACAGAAAAGCATCTTACGGATGGCATGACAGTAAGAGAATTATGCAGTGCTGCCAT
AACCATGAGTGATAACACTGCGGCCAACTTACTTCTGACAACTATCGGAGGACCGAAGGAGCTAACCGCT
TTTTTGCACAACATGGGGGATCATGTAACTCGCCTTGATCGTTGGGAACCGGAGCTGAATGAAGCCATAC
CAAACGACGAGCGTGACACCACGATGCCTGTAGCAATGGCAACAACGTTGCGCAAACTATTAACTGGCGA
ACTACTTACTCTAGCTTCCCGGCAACAATTAATAGACTGGATGGAGGCGGATAAAGTTGCAGGACCACTT
CTGCGCTCGGCCCTTCCGGCTGGCTGGTTTATTGCTGATAAATCTGGAGCCGGTGAGCGTGGGTCTCGCG
GTATCATTGCAGCACTGGGGCCAGATGGTAAGCCCTCCCGTATCGTAGTTATCTACACGACGGGGAGTCA
GGCAACTATGGATGAACGAAATAGACAGATCGCTGAGATAGGTGCCTCACTGATTAAGCATTGGTAATTC
GAAATGACCGACCAAGCGACGCCCAACCGGTATCAGCTCACTCAAAGGCGGTAATACGGTTATCCACAGA
ATCAGGGGATAACGCAGGAAAGAACATGTGAGCAAAAGGCCAGCAAAAGGCCAGGAACCGTAAAAAGGCC
GCGTTGCTGGCGTTTTTCCATAGGCTCCGCCCCCCTGACGAGCATCACAAAAATCGACGCTCAAGTCAGA
GGTGGCGAAACCCGACAGGACTATAAAGATACCAGGCGTTTCCCCCTGGAAGCTCCCTCGTGCGCTCTCC
TGTTCCGACCCTGCCGCTTACCGGATACCTGTCCGCCTTTCTCCCTTCGGGAAGCGTGGCGCTTTCTCAT
AGCTCACGCTGTAGGTATCTCAGTTCGGTGTAGGTCGTTCGCTCCAAGCTGGGCTGTGTGCACGAACCCC
CCGTTCAGCCCGACCGCTGCGCCTTATCCGGTAACTATCGTCTTGAGTCCAACCCGGTAAGACACGACTT
ATCGCCACTGGCAGCAGCCACTGGTAACAGGATTAGCAGAGCGAGGTATGTAGGCGGTGCTACAGAGTTC
TTGAAGTGGTGGCCTAACTACGGCTACACTAGAAGGACAGTATTTGGTATCTGCGCTCTGCTGAAGCCAG
TTACCTTCGGAAAAAGAGTTGGTAGCTCTTGATCCGGCAAACAAACCACCGCTGGTAGCGGTGGTTTTTT
TGTTTGCAAGCAGCAGATTACGCGCAGAAAAAAAGGATTTCAAGAAGATCCTTTGATCTTTTCTACGGGG
TCTGACGCTCAGTGGAACGAAAACTCACGTTAAGGGATTTTGGTCATGAGATTATCAAAAAGGATCTTCA
CCTAGATCCTTTTATAGTCCGGAAATACAGGAACGCACGCTGGATGGCCCTTCGCTGGGATGGTGAAACC
ATGAAAAATGGCAGCTTCAGTGGATTAAGTGGGGGTAATGTGGCCTGTACCCTCTGGTTGCATAGGTATT
CATACGGTTAAAATTTATCAGGCGCGATTGCGGCAGTTTTTCGGGTGGTTTGTTGCCATTTTTACCTGTC
TGCTGCCGTGATCGCGCTGAACGCGTTTTAGCGGTGCGTACAATTAAGGGATTATGGTAAATCCACTTAC
TGTCTGCCCTCGTAGCCATCGAGATAAACCGCAGTACTCCGGCCACGATGCGTCCGGCGTAGAGGATCGA
GATCTTCAATATTGGCCATTAGCCATATTATTCATTGGTTATATAGCATAAATCAATATTGGCTATTGGC
CATTGCATACGTTGTATCTATATCATAATATGTACATTTATATTGGCTCATGTCCAATATGACCGCCATG
TTGGCATTGATTATTGACTAGTTATTAATAGTAATCAATTACGGGGTCATTAGTTCATAGCCCATATATG
GAGTTCCGCGTTACATAACTTACGGTAAATGGCCCGCCTGGCTGACCGCCCAACGACCCCCGCCCATTGA
CGTCAATAATGACGTATGTTCCCATAGTAACGCCAATAGGGACTTTCCATTGACGTCAATGGGTGGAGTA
TTTACGGTAAACTGCCCACTTGGCAGTACATCAAGTGTATCATATGCCAAGTCCGCCCCCTATTGACGTC
AATGACGGTAAATGGCCCGCCTGGCATTATGCCCAGTACATGACCTTACGGGACTTTCCTACTTGGCAGT
ACATCTACGTATTAGTCATCGCTATTACCATGGTGATGCGGTTTTGGCAGTACACCAATGGGCGTGGATA
GCGGTTTGACTCACGGGGATTTCCAAGTCTCCACCCCATTGACGTCAATGGGAGTTTGTTTTGGCACCAA
AATCAACGGGACTTTCCAAAATGTCGTAATAACCCCGCCCCGTTGACGCAAATGGGCGGTAGGCGTGTAC
GGTGGGAGGTCTATATAAGCAGAGCTGGTTTAGTGAACCGTCAGATCACTAGAAGCTTTATTGCGGTAGT
TTATCACAGTTAAATTGCTAACGCAGTCAGTGCTTCTGACACAACAGTCTCGAACTTAAGCTGCAGAAGT
TGGTCGTGAGGCACTGGGCAGGTAAGTATCAAGGTTACAAGACAGGTTTAAGGAGACCAATAGAAACTGG
GCTTGTCGAGACAGAGAAGACTCTTGCGTTTCTGATAGGCACCTATTGGTCTTACTGACATCCACTTTGC
CTTTCTCTCCACAGGTGTCCACTCCCAGTTCAATTACAGCTCTTAAGGCTAGAGTATTAATACGACTCAC
TATAGGGCTAGCAAAGCCACCATGGCAGAAATCGGTACTGGCTTTCCATTCGACCCCCATTATGTGGAAG
TCCTGGGCGAGCGCATGCACTACGTCGATGTTGGTCCGCGCGATGGCACCCCTGTGCTGTTCCTGCACGG
TAACCCGACCTCCTCCTACGTGTGGCGCAACATCATCCCGCATGTTGCACCGACCCATCGCTGCATTGCT
CCAGACCTGATCGGTATGGGCAAATCCGACAAACCAGACCTGGGTTATTTCTTCGACGACCACGTCCGCT
TCATGGATGCCTTCATCGAAGCCCTGGGTCTGGAAGAGGTCGTCCTGGTCATTCACGACTGGGGCTCCGC
TCTGGGTTTCCACTGGGCCAAGCGCAATCCAGAGCGCGTCAAAGGTATTGCATTTATGGAGTTCATCCGC
CCTATCCCGACCTGGGACGAATGGCCAGAATTTGCCCGCGAGACCTTCCAGGCCTTCCGCACCACCGACG
TCGGCCGCAAGCTGATCATCGATCAGAACGTTTTTATCGAGGGTACGCTGCCGATGGGTGTCGTCCGCCC
GCTGACTGAAGTCGAGATGGACCATTACCGCGAGCCGTTCCTGAATCCTGTTGACCGCGAGCCACTGTGG
CGCTTCCCAAACGAGCTGCCAATCGCCGGTGAGCCAGCGAACATCGTCGCGCTGGTCGAAGAATACATGG
ACTGGCTGCACCAGTCCCCTGTCCCGAAGCTGCTGTTCTGGGGCACCCCAGGCGTTCTGATCCCACCGGC
CGAAGCCGCTCGCCTGGCCAAAAGCCTGCCTAACTGCAAGGCTGTGGACATCGGCCCGGGTCTGAATCTG
CTGCAAGAAGACAACCCGGACCTGATCGGCAGCGAGATCGCGCGCTGGCTGTCGACGCTCGAGATTTCCG
GCGAGCCAACCACTGAGGATCTGTACTTTCAGAGCGATAACGCGATCGCTTCCGAATTCGGATCCATGAA
CCTGGCGAGCCAGAGCGGGGAGGCCGGCGCCGGCCAGCTGCTCTTCGCCAACTTCAACCAGGACAACACG
TCCCTAGCTGTTGGTAGTAAGTCCGGTTATAAATTTTTCTCCCTTTCTTCTGTGGATAAGCTGGAACAGA
TCTATGAATGCACCGATACGGAAGATGTGTGCATTGTAGAGAGATTGTTCTCCAGCAGCGAAGTGGCCAT
CGTGAGCCTTAAAGCACCAAGGAAGCTAAAGGTTTGCCACTTTAAGAAGGGAACTGAGATCTGCAACTAC
AGCTACTCCAACACGATTCTGGCTGTGAAGCTCAACAGGCAGAGGCTGATAGTATGCCTGGAGGAGTCCC
TGTACATCCACAACATTCGGGACATGAAGGTGCTGCATACGATCAGGGAGACGCCTCCAAACCCTGCAGG
CCTGTGTGCGCTGTCAATCAACAACGACAACTGCTACTTGGCGTACCCAGGGAGCGCGACCATCGGAGAG
GTGCAGGTCTTCGATACCATTAATTTGAGAGCTGCAAACATGATTCCGGCTCACGACAGTCCTTTAGCGG
CACTGGCCTTTGACGCAAGTGGAACTAAACTTGCCACGGCTTCGGAGAAGGGGACCGTGATTAGGGTATT
TTCCATTCCAGAAGGACAAAAACTCTTTGAGTTTCGGAGAGGAGTAAAGAGGTGCGTGAGCATCTGCTCC
CTGGCCTTCAGCATGGACGGCATGTTCCTCTCCGCCTCCAGCAACACTGAGACCGTGCACATCTTCAAAC
TCGAGACTGTGAAAGAAAAACCCCCAGAGGAGCCCACCACCTGGACCGGGTACTTCGGGAAAGTGCTCAT
GGCCTCCACCAGCTACCTGCCTTCCCAAGTGACAGAAATGTTCAACCAGGGCAGAGCCTTCGCCACGGTC
CGCCTGCCATTCTGCGGCCACAAAAACATCTGCTCGCTAGCCACAATTCAGAAGATCCCGCGGTTGTTGG
TGGGTGCCGCCGACGGGTACCTGTACATGTACAACCTGGACCCCCAGGAGGGCGGCGAGTGTGCCCTGAT
GAAGCAGCACCGGCTGGACGGCAGTCTGGAAACGACCAATGAGATCTTGGACTCTGCCTCTCACGACTGC
CCCTTAGTCACTCAGACATACGGCGCAGCTGCAGGAAAAGGTACTTACGTGCCTTCATCCCCAACGAGAC
TTGCCTACACAGACGACCTGGGTGCTGTGGGTGGCGCCTGCCTGGAGGACGAGGCCAGCGCCCTGCGCCT
GGATGAGGACAGCGAGCACCCGCCCATGATTCTTCGGACTGACTGAGCGGCCGCTTGCTGAGTTGGCTGC
TGCCACCGCTGAGCAATAACTAGCATAACCCCTTGGCCGCTTCGAGCAGACATGATAAGATACATTGATG
AGTTTGGACAAACCACAACTAGAATGCAGTGAAAAAAATGCTTTATTTGTGAAATTTGTGATGCTATTGC
TTTATTTGTAACCATTATAAGCTGCAATAAACAAGTTAACAACAACAATTGCATTCATTTTATGTTTCAG
GTTCAGGGGGAGATGTGGGAGGTTTTTTTAAGCAAGTAAAACCTCTACAAATGTGGTAAAATCGAATTTT
AACAAAATATTAACGCTTACAATTTCCTGATGCGGTATTTTCTCCTTACGCATCTGTGCG
